Addgene plasmid #69792: pUAST-HA, Pbl-A
Purpose: Pebble isoform A in P element-based pUAST vector for Gal4-regulated expression in Drosophila.
Depositing lab: Arno Muller. Depositing organization: University of Dundee. Publication: Regulation of the Rac GTPase pathway by the multifunctional Rho GEF Pebble is essential for mesoderm migration in the Drosophila gastrula. van Impel A, Schumacher S, Draga M, Herz HM, Grosshans J, Muller HA. Development. 2009 Mar;136(5):813-22. doi: 10.1242/dev.026203. Epub 2009 Feb 11. PubMed 19176590.
Backbone
  Vector backbone: pUAST-HA
  Backbone manufacturer: ?
  Backbone size w/o insert (bp): 8900
  Total vector size (bp): 11450
  Modifications to backbone: HA tag
  Vector type: Insect Expression ; P element-based pUAST vector for Gal4-regulated expression in Drosophila.
Growth in bacteria
  Bacterial resistance: Ampicillin, 100 μg/mL
  Growth temperature: 37°C
  Growth strain: DH5alpha
  Growth instructions: LB media
  Copy number: Unknown
Gene/Insert
  Gene/Insert name: Pebble - Drosophila guanine nucleotide exchange factor (alt name: Pbl, Pbl-2A)
  Species: D. melanogaster (fly)
  Insert size (bp): 2559
  Mutation: Encodes Pbl (NP_729306.1) lacking last 9 amino acids.
  Promoter: hsp70 promoter
  Tag / fusion protein: HA tag (C terminal on insert)
  Cloning method: Restriction Enzyme; 5′ cloning site ? (unknown if destroyed); 3′ cloning site ? (unknown if destroyed)
  Sequencing primers: 5′ pUAST for
Resource information
  A portion of this plasmid was derived from a plasmid made by: Sabine Schumacher, Alumni
Terms and licenses: Academic/Nonprofit Terms; Industry Terms: Not Available to Industry
How to cite: pUAST-HA, Pbl-A was a gift from Arno Muller (Addgene plasmid # 69792 ; http://n2t.net/addgene:69792 ; RRID:Addgene_69792)
