[The description below was written by a language model from this plasmid's Addgene catalogue record.]
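Description:
pUAST-HA, Pbl-A is a Drosophila transgenesis and expression plasmid built on pUAST-HA, a P element-based pUAST vector modified to supply an HA epitope tag. The backbone is listed at about 8.9 kb and the complete plasmid at roughly 11.45 kb. It is propagated in E. coli under ampicillin selection. The copy number is recorded as unknown, and no feature table is provided, so the bacterial origin, the fly transformation marker and the exact cloning sites are not documented in the record.

The insert is a 2,559 bp coding sequence for isoform A of Pebble (Pbl), the Drosophila melanogaster Rho-family guanine nucleotide exchange factor. The encoded protein lacks the last nine amino acids of the reference sequence and carries an HA tag at its C terminus, which allows detection of the transgenic protein with anti-HA antibodies. The promoter is listed as hsp70. In pUAST-type vectors this is generally a minimal hsp70 promoter placed downstream of Gal4-binding UAS sites, so transcription depends on Gal4, consistent with the stated purpose of Gal4-regulated expression. The P element ends typical of such vectors allow transposase-mediated integration into the fly germline to produce stable transgenic lines.

Crossing such lines to Gal4 driver stocks gives tissue- or stage-specific expression of tagged Pbl-A. The associated work concerns Pebble's regulation of the Rac GTPase pathway during mesoderm migration in the Drosophila gastrula, so the construct suits overexpression, rescue and localisation experiments in that context.
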