>Addgene plasmid #69792 | pUAST-HA, Pbl-A | addgene partial sequence | sequence record 126174 | pCasper-hs 5'-GCAACTACTGAAATCTGCCAAG-3'
TCTGAATGGGAATTGGGAATTCGTAACTGCAGAAGATCCATGGAAATGGAGACCATTGAAGAGCAATCGA
AGTGCGAGATGTCCATAACAACGCTGCCCACGCGCATCTGCCTGGTGGGAGGCGTTGGCCAGGATGCGGA
CACGCTGCAGGCAGCCGAATCCTTTGGCCTGCCCATCGTTACGTCGGACACGGGTCTGGACATTCTCGGA
GAGTCGTCGGACTGGCGGACATTCTACGTGCTGGATGACTTCGAGGGTGCCAGCTTCGAGGCGATACACA
AGCAAAAGGAATGCATTCTGGGACCGCCGGCTTTGAAGTACGCGGCCGAGATGAAACAGACACTGGGCCA
GAACTCGCGGCCCATTTACAATTACGCGATGCGCGGCGTGGTCACTTGCTTTACGGGCATACGCAAGAAG
GATGAGCTGACAAAGCTGGTCAATCTCATTCACTCGATGGGTGGCTGCATCAAGAAGGACCTGAACACGA
AGACCACGCATTTGATTTGCAACCACAGTGGCGGCGAAAAGTACCAGTACGCCAAAACCTTTCGGTTGAC
CGTGGTTCGTCCTGCTTGGGTGTTTGCCGCTTGGGCGGATCGTAATTCGCTGGAGTTCGATGCCACGCAA
GAGAATTTCACCAAGACGCATCGCCTGAAGGCATTCGAGGGTCAGAAGATTTGCTTCTTTGGATTTCCTG
TGGAGGAGCATCAGCATATGGTGGATGTACTTTTAGAAAACGGAGGCGTTTGCGCCGAGCTCGATGATCC
GGAGTGCTCGCATGTCGTGGTTGACGAGCACACGACTTTGACGAAGCCGGAGCCGAAGAATAATCACACG
CATATCCTGAAATCAGACTGG
