>Addgene plasmid #69792 | pUAST-HA, Pbl-A | addgene partial sequence | sequence record 126177 | SV40pA-R 5'-GAAATTTGTGATGCTATTGC-3'
TTTTTAAAGCAAGTAAAACCTCTACAAATGTGGTATGGCTGATTATGATCTCTAGTCAAGGCACTATACA
TCAAATATTTTTCCATAATTTTCTTGTATAGCAGTGCAGCTTTTTCCTTTGTGGTGTAAATAGCAAAGCA
AGCAAGAGTTCTATTACTAAACACAGCATGACTCAAAAAACTTAGCAATTCTGAAGGAAAGTCCTTGGGG
TCTTCTACCTTTCTCTTCTTTTTTGGAGGAGTAGAATGTTGAGAGTCAGCAGTAGCCTCATCATCACTAG
ATGGCATTTCTTCTGAGCAAAACAGGTTTTCCTCATTAAAGGCATTCCACCACTGCTCCCATTCATCAGT
TCCATAGGTTGGAATCTAAAATACACAAACAATTAGAATCAGTAGTTTAACACATTATACACTTAAAAAT
TTTATATTTACCTTAGAGCTTTAAATCTCTGTAGGTAGTTTGTCCAATTATGTCACACCACAGAAGTAAG
GTTCCTTCACAAAGATCCTCTAGAAGCGTAATCTGGAACGTCATATGGATAGGATCCTGCATAGTCCGGG
ACGTCATAGGGATAGCCCGCATAGTCAGGAACATCGTATGGGTATCTAGAGGTACCCTCGAGCCGCGGCC
GCAGATCTGTTAACGAATTCCGCGTGGGTTGCACCGAAAGTGGCGGTACCACTAGCATCTCGGATTGTGT
TGACGGCGAACTGCTTCGCATGCTTGCACAGTCCTCATCATCAACCTCATTTATATTCGTGCAGCTGGCC
